>Addgene plasmid #110870 | pLenti-xBE3-P2A-Puro | addgene full sequence | sequence record 211494 | Addgene NGS Result
AGCTTAATGTAGTCTTATGCAATACTCTTGTAGTCTTGCAACATGGTAACGATGAGTTAGCAACATGCCT
TACAAGGAGAGAAAAAGCACCGTGCATGCCGATTGGTGGAAGTAAGGTGGTACGATCGTGCCTTATTAGG
AAGGCAACAGACGGGTCTGACATGGATTGGACGAACCACTGAATTGCCGCATTGCAGAGATATTGTATTT
AAGTGCCTAGCTCGATACATAAACGGGTCTCTCTGGTTAGACCAGATCTGAGCCTGGGAGCTCTCTGGCT
AACTAGGGAACCCACTGCTTAAGCCTCAATAAAGCTTGCCTTGAGTGCTTCAAGTAGTGTGTGCCCGTCT
GTTGTGTGACTCTGGTAACTAGAGATCCCTCAGACCCTTTTAGTCAGTGTGGAAAATCTCTAGCAGTGGC
GCCCGAACAGGGACTTGAAAGCGAAAGGGAAACCAGAGGAGCTCTCTCGACGCAGGACTCGGCTTGCTGA
AGCGCGCACGGCAAGAGGCGAGGGGCGGCGACTGGTGAGTACGCCAAAAATTTTGACTAGCGGAGGCTAG
AAGGAGAGAGATGGGTGCGAGAGCGTCAGTATTAAGCGGGGGAGAATTAGATCGCGATGGGAAAAAATTC
GGTTAAGGCCAGGGGGAAAGAAAAAATATAAATTAAAACATATAGTATGGGCAAGCAGGGAGCTAGAACG
ATTCGCAGTTAATCCTGGCCTGTTAGAAACATCAGAAGGCTGTAGACAAATACTGGGACAGCTACAACCA
TCCCTTCAGACAGGATCAGAAGAACTTAGATCATTATATAATACAGTAGCAACCCTCTATTGTGTGCATC
AAAGGATAGAGATAAAAGACACCAAGGAAGCTTTAGACAAGATAGAGGAAGAGCAAAACAAAAGTAAGAC
CACCGCACAGCAAGCGGCCGCTGATCTTCAGACCTGGAGGAGGAGATATGAGGGACAATTGGAGAAGTGA
ATTATATAAATATAAAGTAGTAAAAATTGAACCATTAGGAGTAGCACCCACCAAGGCAAAGAGAAGAGTG
GTGCAGAGAGAAAAAAGAGCAGTGGGAATAGGAGCTTTGTTCCTTGGGTTCTTGGGAGCAGCAGGAAGCA
CTATGGGCGCAGCGTCAATGACGCTGACGGTACAGGCCAGACAATTATTGTCTGGTATAGTGCAGCAGCA
GAACAATTTGCTGAGGGCTATTGAGGCGCAACAGCATCTGTTGCAACTCACAGTCTGGGGCATCAAGCAG
CTCCAGGCAAGAATCCTGGCTGTGGAAAGATACCTAAAGGATCAACAGCTCCTGGGGATTTGGGGTTGCT
CTGGAAAACTCATTTGCACCACTGCTGTGCCTTGGAATGCTAGTTGGAGTAATAAATCTCTGGAACAGAT
TTGGAATCACACGACCTGGATGGAGTGGGACAGAGAAATTAACAATTACACAAGCTTAATACACTCCTTA
ATTGAAGAATCGCAAAACCAGCAAGAAAAGAATGAACAAGAATTATTGGAATTAGATAAATGGGCAAGTT
TGTGGAATTGGTTTAACATAACAAATTGGCTGTGGTATATAAAATTATTCATAATGATAGTAGGAGGCTT
GGTAGGTTTAAGAATAGTTTTTGCTGTACTTTCTATAGTGAATAGAGTTAGGCAGGGATATTCACCATTA
TCGTTTCAGACCCACCTCCCAACCCCGAGGGGACCCAGACCACAATTTTAAAAGAAAAGGGGGGATTGGG
GGGTACAGTGCAGGGGAAAGAATAGTAGACATAATAGCAACAGACATACAAACTAAAGAATTACAAAAAC
AAATTACAAAAATTCAAAATTTTCGGGTTTATTACAGGGACAGCAGAGATCCACTTTGGCGCCGGCTCGA
GTGGCTCCGGTGCCCGTCAGTGGGCAGAGCGCACATCGCCCACAGTCCCCGAGAAGTTGGGGGGAGGGGT
CGGCAATTGAACCGGTGCCTAGAGAAGGTGGCGCGGGGTAAACTGGGAAAGTGATGTCGTGTACTGGCTC
CGCCTTTTTCCCGAGGGTGGGGGAGAACCGTATATAAGTGCAGTAGTCGCCGTGAACGTTCTTTTTCGCA
ACGGGTTTGCCGCCAGAACACAGGTGTCGTGACGCGGGATCCGCCACCATGAGCTCAGAGACTGGCCCAG
TGGCTGTGGACCCCACATTGAGACGGCGGATCGAGCCCCATGAGTTTGAGGTATTCTTCGATCCGAGAGA
GCTCCGCAAGGAGACCTGCCTGCTTTACGAAATTAATTGGGGGGGCCGGCACTCCATTTGGCGACATACA
TCACAGAACACTAACAAGCACGTCGAAGTCAACTTCATCGAGAAGTTCACGACAGAAAGATATTTCTGTC
CGAACACAAGGTGCAGCATTACCTGGTTTCTCAGCTGGAGCCCATGCGGCGAATGTAGTAGGGCCATCAC
TGAATTCCTGTCAAGGTATCCCCACGTCACTCTGTTTATTTACATCGCAAGGCTGTACCACCACGCTGAC
CCCCGCAATCGACAAGGCCTGCGGGATTTGATCTCTTCAGGTGTGACTATCCAAATTATGACTGAGCAGG
AGTCAGGATACTGCTGGAGAAACTTTGTGAATTATAGCCCGAGTAATGAAGCCCACTGGCCTAGGTATCC
CCATCTGTGGGTACGACTGTACGTTCTTGAACTGTACTGCATCATACTGGGCCTGCCTCCTTGTCTCAAC
ATTCTGAGAAGGAAGCAGCCACAGCTGACATTCTTTACCATCGCTCTTCAGTCTTGTCATTACCAGCGAC
TGCCCCCACACATTCTCTGGGCCACCGGGTTGAAAAGCGGCAGCGAGACTCCCGGGACCTCAGAGTCCGC
CACACCCGAAAGTGACAAGAAGTACTCCATTGGGCTCGCTATCGGCACAAACAGCGTCGGCTGGGCCGTC
ATTACGGACGAGTACAAGGTGCCGAGCAAAAAATTCAAAGTTCTGGGCAATACCGATCGCCACAGCATAA
AGAAGAACCTCATTGGCGCCCTCCTGTTCGACTCCGGGGAGACGGCCGAAGCCACGCGGCTCAAAAGAAC
AGCACGGCGCAGATATACCCGCAGAAAGAATCGGATCTGCTACCTGCAGGAGATCTTTAGTAATGAGATG
GCTAAGGTGGATGACTCTTTCTTCCATAGGCTGGAGGAGTCCTTTTTGGTGGAGGAGGATAAAAAGCACG
AGCGCCACCCAATCTTTGGCAATATCGTGGACGAGGTGGCGTACCATGAAAAGTACCCAACCATATATCA
TCTGAGGAAGAAGCTTGTAGACAGTACTGATAAGGCTGACTTGCGGTTGATCTATCTCGCGCTGGCGCAT
ATGATCAAATTTCGGGGACACTTCCTCATCGAGGGGGACCTGAACCCAGACAACAGCGATGTCGACAAAC
TCTTTATCCAACTGGTTCAGACTTACAATCAGCTTTTCGAAGAGAACCCGATCAACGCATCCGGAGTTGA
CGCCAAAGCAATCCTGAGCGCTAGGCTGTCCAAATCCCGGCGGCTCGAAAACCTCATCGCACAGCTCCCT
GGGGAGAAGAAGAACGGCCTGTTTGGTAATCTTATCGCCCTGTCCCTCGGGCTGACCCCCAACTTTAAAT
CTAACTTCGACCTGGCCGAAGATACCAAGCTTCAACTGAGCAAAGACACCTACGATGATGATCTCGACAA
TCTGCTGGCCCAGATCGGCGACCAGTACGCAGACCTTTTTTTGGCGGCAAAGAACCTGTCAGACGCCATT
CTGCTGAGTGATATTCTGCGAGTGAACACGGAGATCACCAAAGCTCCGCTGAGCGCTAGTATGATCAAGC
TCTATGATGAGCACCACCAAGACTTGACTTTGCTGAAGGCCCTTGTCAGACAGCAACTGCCTGAGAAGTA
CAAGGAAATTTTCTTCGATCAGTCTAAAAATGGCTACGCCGGATACATTGACGGCGGAGCAAGCCAGGAG
GAATTTTACAAATTTATTAAGCCCATCTTGGAAAAAATGGACGGCACCGAGGAGCTGCTGGTAAAGCTTA
ACAGAGAAGATCTGTTGCGCAAACAGCGCACTTTCGACAATGGAATCATCCCCCACCAGATTCACCTGGG
CGAACTGCACGCTATCCTCAGGCGGCAAGAGGATTTCTACCCCTTTTTGAAAGATAACAGGGAAAAGATT
GAGAAAATCCTCACATTTCGGATACCCTACTATGTAGGCCCCCTCGCCCGGGGAAATTCCAGATTCGCGT
GGATGACTCGCAAATCAGAAGAGACCATCACTCCCTGGAACTTCGAGAAAGTCGTGGATAAGGGGGCCTC
TGCCCAGTCCTTCATCGAAAGGATGACTAACTTTGATAAAAATCTGCCTAACGAAAAGGTGCTTCCTAAA
CACTCTCTGCTGTACGAGTACTTCACAGTTTATAACGAGCTCACCAAGGTCAAATACGTCACAGAAGGGA
TGAGAAAGCCAGCATTCCTGTCTGGAGATCAGAAGAAAGCTATTGTGGACCTCCTCTTCAAGACGAACCG
GAAAGTTACCGTGAAACAGCTCAAAGAAGACTATTTCAAAAAGATTGAATGTTTCGACTCTGTTGAAATC
AGCGGAGTGGAGGATCGCTTCAACGCATCCCTGGGAACGTATCACGATCTCCTGAAAATCATTAAAGACA
AGGACTTCCTGGACAATGAGGAGAACGAGGACATTCTTGAGGACATTGTCCTCACCCTTACGTTGTTTGA
AGATAGGGAGATGATTGAAGAACGCTTGAAAACTTACGCTCATCTCTTCGACGACAAAGTCATGAAGCAG
CTCAAGAGGCGCCGATATACAGGATGGGGGCGGCTGTCAAGAAAACTGATCAATGGGATCCGAGACAAGC
AGAGTGGAAAGACAATCCTGGATTTTCTTAAGTCCGATGGATTTGCCAACCGGAACTTCATTCAGTTGAT
CCATGATGACTCTCTCACCTTTAAGGAGGACATCCAGAAAGCACAAGTTTCTGGCCAGGGGGACAGTCTT
CACGAGCACATCGCTAATCTTGCAGGTAGCCCAGCTATCAAAAAGGGAATACTGCAGACCGTTAAGGTCG
TGGATGAACTCGTCAAAGTAATGGGAAGGCATAAGCCCGAGAATATCGTTATCGAGATGGCCCGAGAGAA
CCAAACCACCCAGAAGGGACAGAAGAACAGTAGGGAAAGGATGAAGAGGATTGAAGAGGGTATAAAAGAA
CTGGGGTCCCAAATCCTTAAGGAACACCCAGTTGAAAACACCCAGCTTCAGAATGAGAAGCTCTACCTGT
ACTACCTGCAGAACGGCAGGGACATGTACGTGGATCAGGAACTGGACATCAATCGGCTCTCCGACTACGA
CGTGGATCATATCGTGCCCCAGTCTTTTCTCAAAGATGATTCTATTGATAATAAAGTGTTGACAAGATCC
GATAAAAACAGAGGGAAGAGTGATAACGTCCCCTCAGAAGAAGTTGTCAAGAAAATGAAAAATTATTGGC
GGCAGCTGCTGAACGCCAAACTGATCACACAACGGAAGTTCGATAATCTGACTAAGGCTGAACGAGGTGG
CCTGTCTGAGTTGGATAAAGCCGGTTTCATCAAAAGGCAGCTTGTTGAGACACGCCAGATCACCAAGCAC
GTGGCCCAAATTCTCGATTCACGCATGAACACCAAGTACGATGAAAATGACAAACTGATTCGAGAGGTGA
AAGTTATTACTCTGAAGTCTAAGCTGGTCTCAGATTTCAGAAAGGACTTTCAGTTTTATAAGGTGAGAGA
GATCAACAATTACCACCATGCGCATGATGCCTACCTGAATGCAGTGGTAGGCACTGCACTTATCAAAAAA
TATCCCAAGCTTGAATCTGAATTTGTTTACGGAGACTATAAAGTGTACGATGTTAGGAAAATGATCGCAA
AGTCTGAGCAGGAAATAGGCAAGGCCACCGCTAAGTACTTCTTTTACAGCAATATTATGAATTTTTTCAA
GACCGAGATTACACTGGCCAATGGAGAGATTCGGAAGCGACCACTTATCGAAACAAACGGAGAAACAGGA
GAAATCGTGTGGGACAAGGGTAGGGATTTCGCGACAGTCCGGAAGGTCCTGTCCATGCCGCAGGTGAACA
TCGTTAAAAAGACCGAAGTACAGACCGGAGGCTTCTCCAAGGAAAGTATCCTCCCGAAAAGGAACAGCGA
CAAGCTGATCGCACGCAAAAAAGATTGGGACCCCAAGAAATACGGCGGATTCGATTCTCCTACAGTCGCT
TACAGTGTACTGGTTGTGGCTAAAGTGGAGAAAGGGAAGTCTAAAAAACTCAAAAGCGTCAAGGAACTGC
TGGGCATCACAATCATGGAGCGATCAAGCTTCGAAAAAAACCCCATCGACTTTCTCGAGGCGAAAGGATA
TAAAGAGGTCAAAAAAGACCTCATCATTAAGCTTCCCAAGTACTCTCTCTTTGAGCTTGAAAACGGCCGG
AAACGAATGCTCGCTAGTGCGGGCGTGCTGCAGAAAGGTAACGAGCTGGCACTGCCCTCTAAATACGTTA
ATTTCTTGTATCTGGCCAGCCACTATGAAAAGCTCAAAGGGTCTCCCGAAGATAATGAGCAGAAGCAGCT
GTTCGTGGAACAACACAAACACTACCTTGATGAGATCATCGAGCAAATAAGCGAATTCTCCAAAAGAGTG
ATCCTCGCCGACGCTAACCTCGATAAGGTGCTTTCTGCTTACAATAAGCACAGGGATAAGCCCATCAGGG
AGCAGGCAGAAAACATTATCCACTTGTTTACTCTGACCAACTTGGGCGCGCCTGCAGCCTTCAAGTACTT
CGACACTACCATAGACAGAAAGCGGTACACCTCTACAAAGGAGGTCCTGGACGCCACACTGATTCATCAG
TCAATTACGGGGCTCTATGAAACAAGAATCGACCTCTCTCAGCTCGGTGGAGACTCTGGTGGTTCTACTA
ATCTGTCAGATATTATTGAAAAGGAGACCGGTAAGCAACTGGTTATCCAGGAATCCATCCTCATGCTCCC
AGAGGAGGTGGAAGAAGTCATTGGGAACAAGCCGGAAAGCGATATACTCGTGCACACCGCCTACGACGAG
AGCACCGACGAGAATGTCATGCTTCTGACTAGCGACGCCCCTGAATACAAGCCTTGGGCTCTGGTCATAC
AGGATAGCAACGGTGAGAACAAGATTAAGATGCTCTCTGGTGGTTCTCCCAAGAAGAAGAGGAAAGTCGC
TAGCGGCAGCGGCGCCACCAACTTCAGCCTGCTGAAGCAGGCCGGCGACGTGGAGGAGAACCCCGGCCCC
ATGACCGAGTACAAGCCCACGGTGCGCCTCGCCACCCGCGACGACGTCCCCAGGGCCGTACGCACCCTCG
CCGCCGCGTTCGCCGACTACCCCGCCACGCGCCACACCGTCGATCCGGACCGCCACATCGAGCGGGTCAC
CGAGCTGCAAGAACTCTTCCTCACGCGCGTCGGGCTCGACATCGGCAAGGTGTGGGTCGCGGACGACGGC
GCCGCGGTGGCGGTCTGGACCACGCCGGAGAGCGTCGAAGCGGGGGCGGTGTTCGCCGAGATCGGCCCGC
GCATGGCCGAGTTGAGCGGTTCCCGGCTGGCCGCGCAGCAACAGATGGAAGGCCTCCTGGCGCCGCACCG
GCCCAAGGAGCCCGCGTGGTTCCTGGCCACCGTCGGAGTCTCGCCCGACCACCAGGGCAAGGGTCTGGGC
AGCGCCGTCGTGCTCCCCGGAGTGGAGGCGGCCGAGCGCGCCGGGGTGCCCGCCTTCCTGGAGACCTCCG
CGCCCCGCAACCTCCCCTTCTACGAGCGGCTCGGCTTCACCGTCACCGCCGACGTCGAGGTGCCCGAAGG
ACCGCGCACCTGGTGCATGACCCGCAAGCCCGGTGCCTGAACGCGTTAAGTCGACAATCAACCTCTGGAT
TACAAAATTTGTGAAAGATTGACTGGTATTCTTAACTATGTTGCTCCTTTTACGCTATGTGGATACGCTG
CTTTAATGCCTTTGTATCATGCTATTGCTTCCCGTATGGCTTTCATTTTCTCCTCCTTGTATAAATCCTG
GTTGCTGTCTCTTTATGAGGAGTTGTGGCCCGTTGTCAGGCAACGTGGCGTGGTGTGCACTGTGTTTGCT
GACGCAACCCCCACTGGTTGGGGCATTGCCACCACCTGTCAGCTCCTTTCCGGGACTTTCGCTTTCCCCC
TCCCTATTGCCACGGCGGAACTCATCGCCGCCTGCCTTGCCCGCTGCTGGACAGGGGCTCGGCTGTTGGG
CACTGACAATTCCGTGGTGTTGTCGGGGAAATCATCGTCCTTTCCTTGGCTGCTCGCCTGTGTTGCCACC
TGGATTCTGCGCGGGACGTCCTTCTGCTACGTCCCTTCGGCCCTCAATCCAGCGGACCTTCCTTCCCGCG
GCCTGCTGCCGGCTCTGCGGCCTCTTCCGCGTCTTCGCCTTCGCCCTCAGACGAGTCGGATCTCCCTTTG
GGCCGCCTCCCCGCGTCGACTTTAAGACCAATGACTTACAAGGCAGCTGTAGATCTTAGCCACTTTTTAA
AAGAAAAGGGGGGACTGGAAGGGCTAATTCACTCCCAACGAAGACAAGATCTGCTTTTTGCTTGTACTGG
GTCTCTCTGGTTAGACCAGATCTGAGCCTGGGAGCTCTCTGGCTAACTAGGGAACCCACTGCTTAAGCCT
CAATAAAGCTTGCCTTGAGTGCTTCAAGTAGTGTGTGCCCGTCTGTTGTGTGACTCTGGTAACTAGAGAT
CCCTCAGACCCTTTTAGTCAGTGTGGAAAATCTCTAGCAGTACGTATAGTAGTTCATGTCATCTTATTAT
TCAGTATTTATAACTTGCAAAGAAATGAATATCAGAGAGTGAGAGGAACTTGTTTATTGCAGCTTATAAT
GGTTACAAATAAAGCAATAGCATCACAAATTTCACAAATAAAGCATTTTTTTCACTGCATTCTAGTTGTG
GTTTGTCCAAACTCATCAATGTATCTTATCATGTCTGGCTCTAGCTATCCCGCCCCTAACTCCGCCCATC
CCGCCCCTAACTCCGCCCAGTTCCGCCCATTCTCCGCCCCATGGCTGACTAATTTTTTTTATTTATGCAG
AGGCCGAGGCCGCCTCGGCCTCTGAGCTATTCCAGAAGTAGTGAGGAGGCTTTTTTGGAGGCCTAGGGAC
GTACCCAATTCGCCCTATAGTGAGTCGTATTACGCGCGCTCACTGGCCGTCGTTTTACAACGTCGTGACT
GGGAAAACCCTGGCGTTACCCAACTTAATCGCCTTGCAGCACATCCCCCTTTCGCCAGCTGGCGTAATAG
CGAAGAGGCCCGCACCGATCGCCCTTCCCAACAGTTGCGCAGCCTGAATGGCGAATGGG
[124 nt withheld, positions 9440-9563]
C
[91 nt withheld, positions 9565-9655]
A
[49 nt withheld, positions 9657-9705]
CCTTTGACGTTGGAGTCCACGTTCTTT
[37 nt withheld, positions 9733-9769]
ACCCTATCTCGGTCTATTCTTTTGATTTATAAGGGATTTTGCCGATTTCGGCCTATTGGTTAAAAAATGA
GCTGATTTAACAAAAATTTAACGCGAATTTTAACAAAATATTAACGCTTACAATTTAGGTGGCACTTTTC
GGGGAAATGTGCGCGGAACCCCTATTTGTTTATTTTTCTAAATACATTCAAATATGTATCCGCTCATGAG
ACAATAACCCTGATAAATGCTTCAATAATATTGAAAAAGGAAGAGTATGAGTATTCAACATTTCCGTGTC
GCCCTTATTCCCTTTTTTGCGGCATTTTGCCTTCCTGTTTTTGCTCACCCAGAAACGCTGGTGAAAGTAA
AAGATGCTGAAGATCAGTTGGGTGCACGAGTGGGTTACATCGAACTGGATCTCAACAGCGGTAAGATCCT
TGAGAGTTTTCGCCCCGAAGAACGTTTTCCAATGATGAGCACTTTTAAAGTTCTGCTATGTGGCGCGGTA
TTATCCCGTATTGACGCCGGGCAAGAGCAACTCGGTCGCCGCATACACTATTCTCAGAATGACTTGGTTG
AGTACTCACCAGTCACAGAAAAGCATCTTACGGATGGCATGACAGTAAGAGAATTATGCAGTGCTGCCAT
AACCATGAGTGATAACACTGCGGCCAACTTACTTCTGACAACGATCGGAGGACCGAAGGAGCTAACCGCT
TTTTTGCACAACATGGGGGATCATGTAACTCGCCTTGATCGTTGGGAACCGGAGCTGAATGAAGCCATAC
CAAACGACGAGCGTGACACCACGATGCCTGTAGCAATGGCAACAACGTTGCGCAAACTATTAACTGGCGA
ACTACTTACTCTAGCTTCCCGGCAACAATTAATAGACTGGATGGAGGCGGATAAAGTTGCAGGACCACTT
CTGCGCTCGGCCCTTCCGGCTGGCTGGTTTATTGCTGATAAATCTGGAGCCGGTGAGCGTGGGTCTCGCG
GTATCATTGCAGCACTGGGGCCAGATGGTAAGCCCTCCCGTATCGTAGTTATCTACACGACGGGGAGTCA
GGCAACTATGGATGAACGAAATAGACAGATCGCTGAGATAGGTGCCTCACTGATTAAGCATTGGTAACTG
TCAGACCAAGTTTACTCATATATACTTTAGATTGATTTAAAACTTCATTTTTAATTTAAAAGGATCTAGG
TGAAGATCCTTTTTGATAATCTCATGACCAAAATCCCTTAACGTGAGTTTTCGTTCCACTGAGCGTCAGA
CCCCGTAGAAAAGATCAAAGGATCTTCTTGAGATCCTTTTTTTCTGCGCGTAATCTGCTGCTTGCAAACA
AAAAAACCACCGCTACCAGCGGTGGTTTGTTTGCCGGATCAAGAGCTACCAACTCTTTTTCCGAAGGTAA
CTGGCTTCAGCAGAGCGCAGATACCAAATACTGTTCTTCTAGTGTAGCCGTAGTTAGGCCACCACTTCAA
GAACTCTGTAGCACCGCCTACATACCTCGCTCTGCTAATCCTGTTACCAGTGGCTGCTGCCAGTGGCGAT
AAGTCGTGTCTTACCGGGTTGGACTCAAGACGATAGTTACCGGATAAGGCGCAGCGGTCGGGCTGAACGG
GGGGTTCGTGCACACAGCCCAGCTTGGAGCGAACGACCTACACCGAACTGAGATACCTACAGCGTGAGCT
ATGAGAAAGCGCCACGCTTCCCGAAGGGAGAAAGGCGGACAGGTATCCGGTAAGCGGCAGGGTCGGAACA
GGAGAGCGCACGAGGGAGCTTCCAGGGGGAAACGCCTGGTATCTTTATAGTCCTGTCGGGTTTCGCCACC
TCTGACTTGAGCGTCGATTTTTGTGATGCTCGTCAGGGGGGCGGAGCCTATGGAAAAACGCCAGCAACGC
GGCCTTTTTACGGTTCCTGGCCTTTTGCTGGCCTTTTGCTCACATGTTCTTTCCTGCGTTATCCCCTGAT
TCTGTGGATAACCGTATTACCGCCTTTGAGTGAGCTGATACCGCTCGCCGCAGCCGAACGACCGAGCGCA
GCGAGTCAGTGAGCGAGGAAGCGGAAGAGCGCCCAATACGCAAACCGCCTCTCCCCGCGCGTTGGCCGAT
TCATTAATGCAGCTGGCACGACAGGTTTCCCGACTGGAAAGCGGGCAGTGAGCGCAACGCAATTAATGTG
AGTTAGCTCACTCATTAGGCACCCCAGGCTTTACACTTTATGCTTCCGGCTCGTATGTTGTGTGGAATTG
TGAGCGGATAACAATTTCACACAGGAAACAGCTATGACCATGATTACGCCAAGCGCGCAATTAACCCTCA
CTAAAGGGAACAAAAGCTGGAGCTGCA
Features (pLannotate 1.2.2; 29 found; start..end, strand, type, name):
      8..234     +  promoter       RSV promoter: Rous sarcoma virus enhancer/promoter
    235..415     +  LTR            5' LTR (truncated): truncated 5' long terminal repeat (LTR) from HIV-1
    462..587     +  misc_feature   HIV-1 Ψ: packaging signal of human immunodeficiency virus type 1
    571..934     +  CDS            HIV-1 gag (fragment): gag protein from human immunodeficiency virus 1; gag
   1080..1313    +  misc_feature   RRE: The Rev response element (RRE) of HIV-1 allows for Rev-dependent mRNA export from the nucleus to the cytoplasm.
   1690..1716    +  CDS            Rev (fragment): human immunodeficiency virus 1 (HIV-1) Rev protein; rev; enhances nuclear export of unspliced and incompletely spliced viral mRNAs
   1726..1843    +  misc_feature   cPPT/CTS: central polypurine tract and central termination sequence of HIV-1
   1912..2123    +  promoter       EF-1α core promoter: core promoter for human elongation factor EF-1α
   2149..2835    +  CDS            Apobec1: ABEC1_RAT - Experimental evidence at protein level: Swiss-Prot protein existence level 1. Catalytic component of the apolipoprotein B mRNA editing enzyme complex which is responsible for the postranscriptional editing of a CAA codon for Gln to a UAA codon for stop in the APOB mRNA. May also play a role in the epigenetic regulation of gene expression by participating in DNA demethylation. From Rattus norvegicus (Rat).
   2836..2883    +  CDS            ABE(7.10) (fragment): adenine base editor comprising wild-type E. coli TadA fused to the evolved TadA*(7.10) mutant (Gaudelli et al., 2017)
   2884..6984    +  CDS            xCas9-3.7: Streptococcus pyogenes Cas9 mutant with broad PAM compatibility (Hu et al., 2018) generates RNA-guided double strand breaks in DNA
   6997..7245    +  CDS            UGI: UNGI_BPPB2 - Experimental evidence at protein level: Swiss-Prot protein existence level 1. This protein binds specifically and reversibly to the host uracil-DNA glycosylase, preventing removal of uracil residues from PBS2 DNA by the host uracil-excision repair system. From Bacillus phage PBS2 (Bacteriophage PBS2).
   7351..7950    +  CDS            PuroR (fragment): puromycin N-acetyltransferase; pac from Streptomyces; confers resistance to puromycin
   7966..8554    +  misc_feature   WPRE: woodchuck hepatitis virus posttranscriptional regulatory element
   8605..8624    +  misc_feature   cPPT/CTS (fragment): central polypurine tract and central termination sequence of HIV-1
   8626..8859    +  LTR            3' LTR (ΔU3): self-inactivating 3' long terminal repeat (LTR) from HIV-1
   8937..9058    +  polyA_signal   SV40 poly(A) signal: SV40 polyadenylation signal
   9098..9233    +  rep_origin     SV40 ori: SV40 origin of replication
   9254..9272    -  promoter       T7 promoter: promoter for bacteriophage T7 RNA polymerase
   9280..9435    +  CDS            lacZα (fragment): LacZα fragment of β-galactosidase; lacZ fragment
   9440..9868    +  rep_origin     f1 ori (sequence partly withheld): f1 bacteriophage origin of replication; arrow indicates direction of (+) strand synthesis
   9921..10025   +  promoter       AmpR promoter: bla
  10026..10886   +  CDS            AmpR: β-lactamase; bla; confers resistance to ampicillin, carbenicillin, and related antibiotics
  11057..11645   +  rep_origin     ori: high-copy-number ColE1/pMB1/pBR322/pUC origin of replication
  11828..11920   +  CDS            lacI (fragment): lac repressor; lacI; The lac repressor binds to the lac operator to inhibit transcription in E. coli. This inhibition can be relieved by adding lactose or isopropyl-β-D-thiogalactopyranoside (IPTG).
  11933..11954   +  protein_bind   CAP binding site: CAP binding activates transcription in the presence of cAMP. E. coli catabolite activator protein
  11969..11999   +  promoter       lac promoter: promoter for the E. coli lac operon
  12003..12025   +  protein_bind   lac operator (fragment): The lac repressor binds to the lac operator to inhibit transcription in E. coli. This inhibition can be relieved by adding lactose or isopropyl-β-D-thiogalactopyranoside (IPTG). lac repressor encoded by lacI
  12068..12086   +  promoter       T3 promoter: promoter for bacteriophage T3 RNA polymerase
