[The description below was written by a language model from this plasmid's Addgene catalogue record and pLannotate feature annotations shown in this document.]
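Description:
pLenti-xBE3-P2A-Puro is a third-generation-style, self-inactivating HIV-1 lentiviral transfer vector adapted from lentiCRISPRv1 and built for constitutive expression of a cytosine base editor in mammalian cells. The viral portion runs from an RSV promoter fused to a truncated 5' LTR, through the Ψ packaging signal with a gag fragment, the Rev response element and the cPPT/CTS, to a WPRE and a ΔU3 3' LTR followed by an SV40 poly(A) signal. These elements allow Rev-dependent export and packaging of the genomic RNA, efficient nuclear import, enhanced transcript expression, and integration of a provirus whose LTR promoter activity is disabled. In bacteria the plasmid is maintained through a ColE1/pUC-type origin and ampicillin resistance. The catalogue lists it as low copy, to be grown in a recombination-deficient strain, as is common for LTR-containing vectors. An f1 ori, an SV40 ori and lac/T7/T3 remnants are backbone carryover.

The payload is driven by the short EF-1α core promoter (EF1s) and encodes xCas9(3.7)-BE3: rat APOBEC1 cytidine deaminase joined by a short linker (matched by the annotation software to an ABE fragment) to the xCas9-3.7 variant of Streptococcus pyogenes Cas9, followed by the uracil glycosylase inhibitor UGI from phage PBS2. The recorded mutations include D10A, which makes the enzyme a nickase rather than a double-strand cutter, plus the xCas9 substitutions that broaden PAM compatibility. As the name indicates, a P2A self-cleaving peptide links the editor to puromycin N-acetyltransferase, although the P2A itself is not annotated in the feature table. Puromycin selection therefore enriches for transduced cells expressing the editor. No sgRNA cassette is annotated, so guide RNAs would have to be supplied separately. The vector is used to generate cells that stably express the editor for targeted C-to-T editing at an expanded range of target sites.
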