Addgene plasmid #110870: pLenti-xBE3-P2A-Puro
Purpose: Lentiviral vector for constitutive expression of xCas9(3.7)-BE3 in mammalian cells
Depositing lab: Lukas Dow. Depositing organization: Cornell University. Publication: Optimized base editors enable efficient editing in cells, organoids and mice. Zafra MP, Schatoff EM, Katti A, Foronda M, Breinig M, Schweitzer AY, Simon A, Han T, Goswami S, Montgomery E, Thibado J, Kastenhuber ER, Sanchez-Rivera FJ, Shi J, Vakoc CR, Lowe SW, Tschaharganeh DF, Dow LE. Nat Biotechnol. 2018 Jul 3. pii: nbt.4194. doi: 10.1038/nbt.4194. PubMed 29969439.
Backbone
  Vector backbone: Adapted from lentiCRISPRv1
  Backbone size w/o insert (bp): 6296
  Vector type: Lentiviral
  Selectable markers: Puromycin
Growth in bacteria
  Bacterial resistance: Ampicillin, 100 μg/mL
  Growth temperature: 30°C
  Growth strain: NEB Stable
  Copy number: Low Copy
Gene/Insert
  Gene/Insert name: xCas9(3.7)-BE3 (alt name: xCas9)
  Species: Synthetic
  Insert size (bp): 5130
  Mutation: D10A, A262T, R324L, S409I, E480K, E543D, M694I, E1219V
  Promoter: EF1s
  Cloning method: Gibson Cloning
  Sequencing primers: 5′ TAAGTGCAGTAGTCGCCGTG; 3′ TTAAGAATACCAGTCAATCTTTC
Terms and licenses: Academic/Nonprofit Terms; Industry Terms: Not Available to Industry
How to cite: pLenti-xBE3-P2A-Puro was a gift from Lukas Dow (Addgene plasmid # 110870 ; http://n2t.net/addgene:110870 ; RRID:Addgene_110870)
